Addgene plasmid #91661: pPN134
Purpose: Express sgRNA targeting human SATB2
Depositing lab: Lindy Barrett. Depositing organization: Broad Institute. Publication: A Scaled Framework for CRISPR Editing of Human Pluripotent Stem Cells to Study Psychiatric Disease. Hazelbaker DZ, Beccard A, Bara AM, Dabkowski N, Messana A, Mazzucato P, Lam D, Manning D, Eggan K, Barrett LE. Stem Cell Reports. 2017 Oct 10;9(4):1315-1327. doi: 10.1016/j.stemcr.2017.09.006. PubMed 29020615.
Backbone
  Vector backbone: pUC19-U6 promoter
  Vector type: CRISPR
Growth in bacteria
  Bacterial resistance: Ampicillin, 100 μg/mL
  Growth temperature: 37°C
  Growth strain: DH5alpha
  Copy number: High Copy
Gene/Insert
  Gene/Insert name: SATB2 (alt name: NM_001172509.1)
  gRNA/shRNA sequence: TCGGGGCTGTCCCGCAGACA
  Species: H. sapiens (human)
  Insert size (bp): 21
  Entrez Gene: SATB2 (a.k.a. GLSS)
  Promoter: U6
  Cloning method: Restriction Enzyme; 5′ cloning site BbsI (destroyed during cloning); 3′ cloning site BbsI (destroyed during cloning)
  Sequencing primers: 5′ M13F (-21)
Terms and licenses: Academic/Nonprofit Terms; Industry Terms: Not Available to Industry
How to cite: pPN134 was a gift from Lindy Barrett (Addgene plasmid # 91661 ; http://n2t.net/addgene:91661 ; RRID:Addgene_91661)
