[The description below was written by a language model from this plasmid's Addgene catalogue record and pLannotate feature annotations shown in this document.]
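Description:
pPN134 is a small (about 3.0 kb) CRISPR guide RNA expression plasmid built on a pUC19 backbone carrying a human U6 promoter cassette. It is propagated in E. coli as a high-copy plasmid through the ColE1/pUC-type origin of replication and is selected with ampicillin via the β-lactamase gene (AmpR) and its native promoter. The remaining annotated elements are leftovers of the pUC19 parent with no role in guide expression: the lac promoter, lac operator and CAP binding site, and fragments of lacI, lacZα, rop, bom and the multiple cloning site.

The payload is a single sgRNA transcription unit. The human U6 promoter, an RNA polymerase III promoter suited to producing short, uncapped, non-polyadenylated transcripts, drives a roughly 20-nucleotide spacer targeting human SATB2, which sits in the gap between the promoter and the Streptococcus pyogenes Cas9 gRNA scaffold in the feature table. The spacer was inserted as an oligonucleotide duplex into BbsI sites, which were destroyed during cloning, as is typical of type IIS guide cloning schemes. The plasmid encodes no Cas9, no mammalian selection marker and no reporter, so the nuclease must be supplied separately, for instance from a co-delivered construct or a Cas9-expressing cell line.

The stated purpose is to express an sgRNA against human SATB2. The associated publication describes a scaled framework for CRISPR editing of human pluripotent stem cells to study psychiatric disease, which suggests use in editing the SATB2 locus in such cells. The record does not specify the exact position of the target site within the gene or the intended editing outcome.
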