Features (pLannotate 1.2.2; 13 found; start..end, strand, type, name):
      1..241     +  promoter       U6 promoter: RNA polymerase III promoter for human U6 snRNA
    271..346     +  misc_RNA       gRNA scaffold: guide RNA scaffold for the Streptococcus pyogenes CRISPR/Cas9 system
    395..411     -  protein_bind   lac operator: The lac repressor binds to the lac operator to inhibit transcription in E. coli. This inhibition can be relieved by adding lactose or isopropyl-β-D-thiogalactopyranoside (IPTG). lac repressor encoded by lacI
    419..449     -  promoter       lac promoter: promoter for the E. coli lac operon
    464..485     -  protein_bind   CAP binding site: CAP binding activates transcription in the presence of cAMP. E. coli catabolite activator protein
    498..590     -  CDS            lacI (fragment): lac repressor; lacI; The lac repressor binds to the lac operator to inhibit transcription in E. coli. This inhibition can be relieved by adding lactose or isopropyl-β-D-thiogalactopyranoside (IPTG).
    773..1361    -  rep_origin     ori: high-copy-number ColE1/pMB1/pBR322/pUC origin of replication
   1532..2392    -  CDS            AmpR: β-lactamase; bla; confers resistance to ampicillin, carbenicillin, and related antibiotics
   2393..2497    -  promoter       AmpR promoter: bla
   2592..2627    +  CDS            rop (fragment): Rop protein, which maintains plasmids at low copy number; rop
   2729..2828    +  misc_feature   bom (fragment): basis of mobility region from pBR322
   2834..2991    -  CDS            lacZα (fragment): LacZα fragment of β-galactosidase; lacZ fragment
   2988..3014    +  misc_feature   MCS (fragment): pUC18/19 multiple cloning site
>Addgene plasmid #91661 | pPN134 | addgene full sequence | sequence record 180375 | Addgene NGS Result
GAGGGCCTATTTCCCATGATTCCTTCATATTTGCATATACGATACAAGGCTGTTAGAGAGATAATTGGAA
TTAATTTGACTGTAAACACAAAGATATTAGTACAAAATACGTGACGTAGAAAGTAATAATTTCTTGGGTA
GTTTGCAGTTTTAAAATTATGTTTTAAAATGGACTATCATATGCTTACCGTAACTTGAAAGTATTTCGAT
TTCTTGGCTTTATATATCTTGTGGAAAGGACGAAACACCGTCGGGGCTGTCCCGCAGACAGTTTTAGAGC
TAGAAATAGCAAGTTAAAATAAGGCTAGTCCGTTATCAACTTGAAAAAGTGGCACCGAGTCGGTGCTTTT
TTAAGCTTGGCGTAATCATGGTCATAGCTGTTTCCTGTGTGAAATTGTTATCCGCTCACAATTCCACACA
ACATACGAGCCGGAAGCATAAAGTGTAAAGCCTGGGGTGCCTAATGAGTGAGCTAACTCACATTAATTGC
GTTGCGCTCACTGCCCGCTTTCCAGTCGGGAAACCTGTCGTGCCAGCTGCATTAATGAATCGGCCAACGC
GCGGGGAGAGGCGGTTTGCGTATTGGGCGCTCTTCCGCTTCCTCGCTCACTGACTCGCTGCGCTCGGTCG
TTCGGCTGCGGCGAGCGGTATCAGCTCACTCAAAGGCGGTAATACGGTTATCCACAGAATCAGGGGATAA
CGCAGGAAAGAACATGTGAGCAAAAGGCCAGCAAAAGGCCAGGAACCGTAAAAAGGCCGCGTTGCTGGCG
TTTTTCCATAGGCTCCGCCCCCCTGACGAGCATCACAAAAATCGACGCTCAAGTCAGAGGTGGCGAAACC
CGACAGGACTATAAAGATACCAGGCGTTTCCCCCTGGAAGCTCCCTCGTGCGCTCTCCTGTTCCGACCCT
GCCGCTTACCGGATACCTGTCCGCCTTTCTCCCTTCGGGAAGCGTGGCGCTTTCTCATAGCTCACGCTGT
AGGTATCTCAGTTCGGTGTAGGTCGTTCGCTCCAAGCTGGGCTGTGTGCACGAACCCCCCGTTCAGCCCG
ACCGCTGCGCCTTATCCGGTAACTATCGTCTTGAGTCCAACCCGGTAAGACACGACTTATCGCCACTGGC
AGCAGCCACTGGTAACAGGATTAGCAGAGCGAGGTATGTAGGCGGTGCTACAGAGTTCTTGAAGTGGTGG
CCTAACTACGGCTACACTAGAAGAACAGTATTTGGTATCTGCGCTCTGCTGAAGCCAGTTACCTTCGGAA
AAAGAGTTGGTAGCTCTTGATCCGGCAAACAAACCACCGCTGGTAGCGGTGGTTTTTTTGTTTGCAAGCA
GCAGATTACGCGCAGAAAAAAAGGATCTCAAGAAGATCCTTTGATCTTTTCTACGGGGTCTGACGCTCAG
TGGAACGAAAACTCACGTTAAGGGATTTTGGTCATGAGATTATCAAAAAGGATCTTCACCTAGATCCTTT
TAAATTAAAAATGAAGTTTTAAATCAATCTAAAGTATATATGAGTAAACTTGGTCTGACAGTTACCAATG
CTTAATCAGTGAGGCACCTATCTCAGCGATCTGTCTATTTCGTTCATCCATAGTTGCCTGACTCCCCGTC
GTGTAGATAACTACGATACGGGAGGGCTTACCATCTGGCCCCAGTGCTGCAATGATACCGCGAGACCCAC
GCTCACCGGCTCCAGATTTATCAGCAATAAACCAGCCAGCCGGAAGGGCCGAGCGCAGAAGTGGTCCTGC
AACTTTATCCGCCTCCATCCAGTCTATTAATTGTTGCCGGGAAGCTAGAGTAAGTAGTTCGCCAGTTAAT
AGTTTGCGCAACGTTGTTGCCATTGCTACAGGCATCGTGGTGTCACGCTCGTCGTTTGGTATGGCTTCAT
TCAGCTCCGGTTCCCAACGATCAAGGCGAGTTACATGATCCCCCATGTTGTGCAAAAAAGCGGTTAGCTC
CTTCGGTCCTCCGATCGTTGTCAGAAGTAAGTTGGCCGCAGTGTTATCACTCATGGTTATGGCAGCACTG
CATAATTCTCTTACTGTCATGCCATCCGTAAGATGCTTTTCTGTGACTGGTGAGTACTCAACCAAGTCAT
TCTGAGAATAGTGTATGCGGCGACCGAGTTGCTCTTGCCCGGCGTCAATACGGGATAATACCGCGCCACA
TAGCAGAACTTTAAAAGTGCTCATCATTGGAAAACGTTCTTCGGGGCGAAAACTCTCAAGGATCTTACCG
CTGTTGAGATCCAGTTCGATGTAACCCACTCGTGCACCCAACTGATCTTCAGCATCTTTTACTTTCACCA
GCGTTTCTGGGTGAGCAAAAACAGGAAGGCAAAATGCCGCAAAAAAGGGAATAAGGGCGACACGGAAATG
TTGAATACTCATACTCTTCCTTTTTCAATATTATTGAAGCATTTATCAGGGTTATTGTCTCATGAGCGGA
TACATATTTGAATGTATTTAGAAAAATAAACAAATAGGGGTTCCGCGCACATTTCCCCGAAAAGTGCCAC
CTGACGTCTAAGAAACCATTATTATCATGACATTAACCTATAAAAATAGGCGTATCACGAGGCCCTTTCG
TCTCGCGCGTTTCGGTGATGACGGTGAAAACCTCTGACACATGCAGCTCCCGGAGACGGTCACAGCTTGT
CTGTAAGCGGATGCCGGGAGCAGACAAGCCCGTCAGGGCGCGTCAGCGGGTGTTGGCGGGTGTCGGGGCT
GGCTTAACTATGCGGCATCAGAGCAGATTGTACTGAGAGTGCACCATATGCGGTGTGAAATACCGCACAG
ATGCGTAAGGAGAAAATACCGCATCAGGCGCCATTCGCCATTCAGGCTGCGCAACTGTTGGGAAGGGCGA
TCGGTGCGGGCCTCTTCGCTATTACGCCAGCTGGCGAAAGGGGGATGTGCTGCAAGGCGATTAAGTTGGG
TAACGCCAGGGTTTTCCCAGTCACGACGTTGTAAAACGACGGCCAGTGAATTCGAGCTCGGTACCCGGGG
ATCCGTTAATTAA
